Addgene plasmid #138717: pPD118 ZF37x1_EYFP
Purpose: EYFP reporter vector for the ZF37x1 promoter
Depositing lab: Joshua Leonard. Depositing organization: Northwestern University. Publication: The COMET toolkit for composing customizable genetic programs in mammalian cells. Donahue PS, Draut JW, Muldoon JJ, Edelstein HI, Bagheri N, Leonard JN. Nat Commun. 2020 Feb 7;11(1):779. doi: 10.1038/s41467-019-14147-5. PubMed 32034124.
Backbone
  Vector backbone: pPD152 Reporter Template v2
  Vector type: Mammalian Expression, Synthetic Biology
Growth in bacteria
  Bacterial resistance: Ampicillin, 100 μg/mL
  Growth temperature: 37°C
  Growth strain: DH5alpha
  Copy number: High Copy
Gene/Insert
  Gene/Insert name: ZF37x1
  Species: Synthetic
  Promoter: ZF37x1
  Cloning method: Restriction Enzyme; 5′ cloning site BglII (not destroyed); 3′ cloning site NheI (not destroyed)
  Sequencing primers: 5′ CGACACGGAAATGTTGAATAC; 3′ TAGAAGGCACAGTCGAGG
Terms and licenses: Academic/Nonprofit Terms; Industry Terms: Not Available to Industry
Depositor comments: Leonard Lab plasmid reference number: L1397
How to cite: pPD118 ZF37x1_EYFP was a gift from Joshua Leonard (Addgene plasmid # 138717 ; http://n2t.net/addgene:138717 ; RRID:Addgene_138717)
