[The description below was written by a language model from this plasmid's Addgene catalogue record and pLannotate feature annotations shown in this document.]
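Description:
pPD118 ZF37x1_EYFP is a 4,234-nt mammalian expression reporter plasmid for synthetic biology, built on the pPD152 Reporter Template v2 backbone. It belongs to the COMET toolkit, a collection of parts for composing customizable genetic programs in mammalian cells. In E. coli it is maintained at high copy through a ColE1/pUC-type origin and selected with ampicillin via the β-lactamase gene and its native bla promoter. An f1 bacteriophage origin is also present, along with residual lac promoter, operator, CAP-site and lacI fragments typical of pUC-derived backbones.

The payload is a synthetic inducible promoter, ZF37x1, inserted between retained BglII and NheI sites upstream of the reporter. The name suggests a single binding site for a zinc-finger domain designated ZF37, although the annotation does not mark such a site. It detects only a fragment of a minimal TATA-box promoter, which has low basal activity by design. This promoter drives EYFP, a yellow-green Aequorea victoria-derived fluorescent protein, and the transcript is terminated by the bovine growth hormone polyadenylation signal. In such an arrangement, fluorescence should remain low unless a cognate transcription factor is supplied to recruit the transcriptional machinery, so EYFP output reports activity at the ZF37x1 promoter.

Downstream sits an SV40 early promoter followed by only a short fragment of the ble (bleomycin-family resistance) coding sequence and an SV40 poly(A) signal. The table therefore shows no intact mammalian selection marker, which suggests transient transfection use, though the record does not state this. The stated purpose is simply to serve as the EYFP reporter for the ZF37x1 promoter.
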