Features (pLannotate 1.2.2; 16 found; start..end, strand, type, name):
     73..89      +  promoter       minP (fragment): minimal TATA-box promoter with low basal activity
    131..847     +  CDS            EYFP: EYFP is a basic (constitutively fluorescent) green/yellow fluorescent protein published in 1996, derived from Aequorea victoria. It is reported to be a very rapidly-maturing weak dimer with high acid sensitivity.
    901..1012    +  polyA_signal   bGH poly(A) signal: bovine growth hormone polyadenylation signal
   1129..1150    +  promoter       SV40 promoter (fragment): SV40 enhancer and early promoter
   1171..1599    +  rep_origin     f1 ori (sequence partly withheld): f1 bacteriophage origin of replication; arrow indicates direction of (+) strand synthesis
   1604..1626    +  promoter       SV40 promoter (fragment): SV40 enhancer and early promoter
   1627..1818    +  promoter       SV40 promoter: SV40 early promoter
   1845..1943    +  CDS            ble (fragment): BLE_KLEPN - Experimental evidence at protein level: Swiss-Prot protein existence level 1. Binding protein with a strong affinity to the bleomycin family of antibiotics. Binds to CL990; an antimitotic-antibiotic compound. From Klebsiella pneumoniae.
   1938..2059    +  polyA_signal   SV40 poly(A) signal: SV40 polyadenylation signal
   2132..2148    -  protein_bind   lac operator: The lac repressor binds to the lac operator to inhibit transcription in E. coli. This inhibition can be relieved by adding lactose or isopropyl-β-D-thiogalactopyranoside (IPTG). lac repressor encoded by lacI
   2156..2186    -  promoter       lac promoter: promoter for the E. coli lac operon
   2201..2222    -  protein_bind   CAP binding site: CAP binding activates transcription in the presence of cAMP. E. coli catabolite activator protein
   2235..2327    -  CDS            lacI (fragment): lac repressor; lacI; The lac repressor binds to the lac operator to inhibit transcription in E. coli. This inhibition can be relieved by adding lactose or isopropyl-β-D-thiogalactopyranoside (IPTG).
   2510..3098    -  rep_origin     ori: high-copy-number ColE1/pMB1/pBR322/pUC origin of replication
   3269..4129    -  CDS            AmpR: β-lactamase; bla; confers resistance to ampicillin, carbenicillin, and related antibiotics
   4130..4234    -  promoter       AmpR promoter: bla
>Addgene plasmid #138717 | pPD118 ZF37x1_EYFP | addgene full sequence | sequence record 317925 | Addgene NGS Result
CACATTTCCCCGAAAAGTGCCACCTGACGTCGACGGATCGGGAGATCTGAATTTGAGGACGTGTGATCCC
TCTAGAGGGTATATAATGGGGGCCACTAGTCTACTACCAGAGCTCATCGCTAGCGCCACCATGGTGAGCA
AGGGCGAGGAGCTGTTCACCGGGGTGGTGCCCATCCTGGTCGAGCTGGACGGCGACGTAAACGGCCACAA
GTTCAGCGTGTCCGGCGAGGGCGAGGGCGATGCCACCTACGGCAAGCTGACCCTGAAGTTCATCTGCACC
ACCGGCAAGCTGCCCGTGCCCTGGCCCACCCTCGTGACCACCTTCGGCTACGGCCTGCAGTGCTTCGCCC
GCTACCCCGACCACATGAAGCAGCACGACTTCTTCAAGTCCGCCATGCCCGAAGGCTACGTCCAGGAGCG
CACCATCTTCTTCAAGGACGACGGCAACTACAAGACCCGCGCCGAGGTGAAGTTCGAGGGCGACACCCTG
GTGAACCGCATCGAGCTGAAGGGCATCGACTTCAAGGAGGACGGCAACATCCTGGGGCACAAGCTGGAGT
ACAACTACAACAGCCACAACGTCTATATCATGGCCGACAAGCAGAAGAACGGCATCAAGGTGAACTTCAA
GATCCGCCACAACATCGAGGACGGCAGCGTGCAGCTCGCCGACCACTACCAGCAGAACACCCCCATCGGC
GACGGCCCCGTGCTGCTGCCCGACAACCACTACCTGAGCTACCAGTCCGCCCTGAGCAAAGACCCCAACG
AGAAGCGCGATCACATGGTCCTGCTGGAGTTCGTGACCGCCGCCGGGATCACTCTCGGCATGGACGAGCT
GTACAAGTAGGCGGCCGCTCGAGTCTAGAGGGCCCGTTTAAACCCGCTGATCAGCCTCGACTGTGCCTTC
TAGTTGCCAGCCATCTGTTGTTTGCCCCTCCCCCGTGCCTTCCTTGACCCTGGAAGGTGCCACTCCCACT
GTCCTTTCCTAATAAAATGAGGAAATTGCATCGCATTGTCTGAGTAGGTGTCATTCTATTCTGGGGGGTG
GGGTGGGGCAGGACAGCAAGGGGGAGGATTGGGAAGTCAATAGCAGGCATGCTGGGGATGCGGTGGGCTC
TATGGCTTCTGAGGCGGAAAGAACCAGCTGGGGCTCTAGGGGGTATCCCC
[124 nt withheld, positions 1171-1294]
C
[91 nt withheld, positions 1296-1386]
A
[49 nt withheld, positions 1388-1436]
CCTTTGACGTTGGAGTCCACGTTCTTT
[37 nt withheld, positions 1464-1500]
ACCCTATCTCGGTCTATTCTTTTGATTTATAAGGGATTTTGCCGATTTCGGCCTATTGGTTAAAAAATGA
GCTGATTTAACAAAAATTTAACGCGAATTAATTCTGTGGAATGTGTGTCAGTTAGGCTCAATTAGTCAGC
AACCATAGTCCCGCCCCTAACTCCGCCCATCCCGCCCCTAACTCCGCCCAGTTCCGCCCATTCTCCGCCC
CATGGCTGACTAATTTTTTTTATTTATGCAGAGGCCGAGGCCGCCTCTGCCTCTGAGCTATTCCAGAAGT
AGTGAGGAGGCTTTTTTGGAGGCCTAGGCTTTTGCAAAAAGCTCCCGGGAGCTTGTATATCCATTTTCGG
AGGTTGGGCTTCGGAATCGTTTTCCGGGACGCCGGCTGGATGATCCTCCAGCGCGGGGATCTCATGCTGG
AGTTCTTCGCCCACCCCAACTTGTTTATTGCAGCTTATAATGGTTACAAATAAAGCAATAGCATCACAAA
TTTCACAAATAAAGCATTTTTTTCACTGCATTCTAGTTGTGGTTTGTCCAAACTCATCAATGTATCTTAT
CATGTCTGTATACCGTCGACCTCTAGCTAGAGCTTGGCGTAATCATGGTCATAGCTGTTTCCTGTGTGAA
ATTGTTATCCGCTCACAATTCCACACAACATACGAGCCGGAAGCATAAAGTGTAAAGCCTGGGGTGCCTA
ATGAGTGAGCTAACTCACATTAATTGCGTTGCGCTCACTGCCCGCTTTCCAGTCGGGAAACCTGTCGTGC
CAGCTGCATTAATGAATCGGCCAACGCGCGGGGAGAGGCGGTTTGCGTATTGGGCGCTCTTCCGCTTCCT
CGCTCACTGACTCGCTGCGCTCGGTCGTTCGGCTGCGGCGAGCGGTATCAGCTCACTCAAAGGCGGTAAT
ACGGTTATCCACAGAATCAGGGGATAACGCAGGAAAGAACATGTGAGCAAAAGGCCAGCAAAAGGCCAGG
AACCGTAAAAAGGCCGCGTTGCTGGCGTTTTTCCATAGGCTCCGCCCCCCTGACGAGCATCACAAAAATC
GACGCTCAAGTCAGAGGTGGCGAAACCCGACAGGACTATAAAGATACCAGGCGTTTCCCCCTGGAAGCTC
CCTCGTGCGCTCTCCTGTTCCGACCCTGCCGCTTACCGGATACCTGTCCGCCTTTCTCCCTTCGGGAAGC
GTGGCGCTTTCTCATAGCTCACGCTGTAGGTATCTCAGTTCGGTGTAGGTCGTTCGCTCCAAGCTGGGCT
GTGTGCACGAACCCCCCGTTCAGCCCGACCGCTGCGCCTTATCCGGTAACTATCGTCTTGAGTCCAACCC
GGTAAGACACGACTTATCGCCACTGGCAGCAGCCACTGGTAACAGGATTAGCAGAGCGAGGTATGTAGGC
GGTGCTACAGAGTTCTTGAAGTGGTGGCCTAACTACGGCTACACTAGAAGAACAGTATTTGGTATCTGCG
CTCTGCTGAAGCCAGTTACCTTCGGAAAAAGAGTTGGTAGCTCTTGATCCGGCAAACAAACCACCGCTGG
TAGCGGTGGTTTTTTTGTTTGCAAGCAGCAGATTACGCGCAGAAAAAAAGGATCTCAAGAAGATCCTTTG
ATCTTTTCTACGGGGTCTGACGCTCAGTGGAACGAAAACTCACGTTAAGGGATTTTGGTCATGAGATTAT
CAAAAAGGATCTTCACCTAGATCCTTTTAAATTAAAAATGAAGTTTTAAATCAATCTAAAGTATATATGA
GTAAACTTGGTCTGACAGTTACCAATGCTTAATCAGTGAGGCACCTATCTCAGCGATCTGTCTATTTCGT
TCATCCATAGTTGCCTGACTCCCCGTCGTGTAGATAACTACGATACGGGAGGGCTTACCATCTGGCCCCA
GTGCTGCAATGATACCGCGAGATCCACGCTCACCGGCTCCAGATTTATCAGCAATAAACCAGCCAGCCGG
AAGGGCCGAGCGCAGAAGTGGTCCTGCAACTTTATCCGCCTCCATCCAGTCTATTAATTGTTGCCGGGAA
GCTAGAGTAAGTAGTTCGCCAGTTAATAGTTTGCGCAACGTTGTTGCCATTGCTACAGGCATCGTGGTGT
CACGCTCGTCGTTTGGTATGGCTTCATTCAGCTCCGGTTCCCAACGATCAAGGCGAGTTACATGATCCCC
CATGTTGTGCAAAAAAGCGGTTAGCTCCTTCGGTCCTCCGATCGTTGTCAGAAGTAAGTTGGCCGCAGTG
TTATCACTCATGGTTATGGCAGCACTGCATAATTCTCTTACTGTCATGCCATCCGTAAGATGCTTTTCTG
TGACTGGTGAGTACTCAACCAAGTCATTCTGAGAATAGTGTATGCGGCGACCGAGTTGCTCTTGCCCGGC
GTCAATACGGGATAATACCGCGCCACATAGCAGAACTTTAAAAGTGCTCATCATTGGAAAACGTTCTTCG
GGGCGAAAACTCTCAAGGATCTTACCGCTGTTGAGATCCAGTTCGATGTAACCCACTCGTGCACCCAACT
GATCTTCAGCATCTTTTACTTTCACCAGCGTTTCTGGGTGAGCAAAAACAGGAAGGCAAAATGCCGCAAA
AAAGGGAATAAGGGCGACACGGAAATGTTGAATACTCATACTCTTCCTTTTTCAATATTATTGAAGCATT
TATCAGGGTTATTGTCTCATGAGCGGATACATATTTGAATGTATTTAGAAAAATAAACAAATAGGGGTTC
CGCG
