>Addgene plasmid #138717 | pPD118 ZF37x1_EYFP | depositor partial sequence | sequence record 268094 | ZF37x1 promoter
AGATCTGAATTTGAGGACGTGTGATCCCTCTAGAGGGTATATAATGGGGGCCACTAGTCTACTACCAGAG
CTCATCGCTAGC
